>Addgene plasmid #72558 | pTRC-APEX2 | addgene full sequence | sequence record 422677 | Addgene NGS Result
TTTGTTTATTTTTCTAAATACATTCAAATATGTATCCGCTCATGAGACAATAACCCTGATAAATGCTTCA
ATAATATTGAAAAAGGAAGAGTATGAGTATTCAACATTTCCGTGTCGCCCTTATTCCCTTTTTTGCGGCA
TTTTGCCTTCCTGTTTTTGCTCACCCAGAAACGCTGGTGAAAGTAAAAGATGCTGAAGATCAGTTGGGTG
CACGAGTGGGTTACATCGAACTGGATCTCAACAGCGGTAAGATCCTTGAGAGTTTTCGCCCCGAAGAACG
TTTTCCAATGATGAGCACTTTTAAAGTTCTGCTATGTGGCGCGGTATTATCCCGTGTTGACGCCTGGCAA
GAGCAACTCGGTCGCCGCATACACTATTCTCAGAATGACTTGGTTGAGTACTCACCAGTCACAGAAAAGC
ATCTTACGGATGGCATGACAGTAAGAGAATTATGCAGTGCTGCCATAACCATGAGTGATAACACTGCGGC
CAACTTACTTCTGACAACGATCGGAGGACCGAAGGAGCTAACCGCTTTTTTGCACAACATGGGGGATCAT
GTAACTCGCCTTGATCGTTGGGAACCGGAGCTGAATGAAGCCATACCAAACGACGAGCGTGACACCACGA
TGCCTGTAGCAATGGCAACAACGTTGCGCAAACTATTAACTGGCGAACTACTTACTCTAGCTTCCCGGCA
ACAATTAATAGACTGGATGGAGGCGGATAAAGTTGCAGGACCACTTCTGCGCTCGGCCCTTCCGGCTGGC
TGGTTTATTGCTGATAAATCTGGAGCCGGTGAGCGTGGGTCTCGCGGTATCATTGCAGCACTGGGGCCAG
ATGGTAAGCCCTCCCGTATCGTAGTTATCTACACGACGGGGAGTCAGGCAACTATGGATGAACGAAATAG
ACAGATCGCTGAGATAGGTGCCTCACTGATTAAGCATTGGTAACTGTCAGACCAAGTTTACTCATATATA
CTTTAGATTGATTTAAAACTTCATTTTTAATTTAAAAGGATCTAGGTGAAGATCCTTTTTGATAATCTCA
TGACCAAAATCCCTTAACGTGAGTTTTCGTTCCACTGAGCGTCAGACCCCGTAGAAAAGATCAAAGGATC
TTCTTGAGATCCTTTTTTTCTGCGCGTAATCTGCTGCTTGCAAACAAAAAAACCACCGCTACCAGCGGTG
GTTTGTTTGCCGGATCAAGAGCTACCAACTCTTTTTCCGAAGGTAACTGGCTTCAGCAGAGCGCAGATAC
CAAATACTGTCCTTCTAGTGTAGCCGTAGTTAGGCCACCACTTCAAGAACTCTGTAGCACCGCCTACATA
CCTCGCTCTGCTAATCCTGTTACCAGTGGCTGCTGCCAGTGGCGATAAGTCGTGTCTTACCGGGTTGGAC
TCAAGACGATAGTTACCGGATAAGGCGCAGCGGTCGGGCTGAACGGGGGGTTCGTGCACACAGCCCAGCT
TGGAGCGAACGACCTACACCGAACTGAGATACCTACAGCGTGAGCTATGAGAAAGCGCCACGCTTCCCGA
AGGGAGAAAGGCGGACAGGTATCCGGTAAGCGGCAGGGTCGGAACAGGAGAGCGCACGAGGGAGCTTCCA
GGGGGAAACGCCTGGTATCTTTATAGTCCTGTCGGGTTTCGCCACCTCTGACTTGAGCGTCGATTTTTGT
GATGCTCGTCAGGGGGGCGGAGCCTATGGAAAAACGCCAGCAACGCGGCCTTTTTACGGTTCCTGGCCTT
TTGCTGGCCTTTTGCTCACATGTTCTTTCCTGCGTTATCCCCTGATTCTGTGGATAACCGTATTACCGCC
TTTGAGTGAGCTGATACCGCTCGCCGCAGCCGAACGACCGAGCGCAGCGAGTCAGTGAGCGAGGAAGCGG
AAGAGCGCCTGATGCGGTATTTTCTCCTTACGCATCTGTGCGGTATTTCACACCGCATATGGTGCACTCT
CAGTACAATCTGCTCTGATGCCGCATAGTTAAGCCAGTATACACTCCGCTATCGCTACGTGACTGGGTCA
TGGCTGCGCCCCGACACCCGCCAACACCCGCTGACGCGCCCTGACGGGCTTGTCTGCTCCCGGCATCCGC
TTACAGACAAGCTGTGACCGTCTCCGGGAGCTGCATGTGTCAGAGGTTTTCACCGTCATCACCGAAACGC
GCGAGGCAGCAGATCAATTCGCGCGCGAAGGCGAAGCGGCATGCATTTACGTTGACACCATCGAATGGTG
CAAAACCTTTCGCGGTATGGCATGATAGCGCCCGGAAGAGAGTCAATTCAGGGTGGTGAATGTGAAACCA
GTAACGTTATACGATGTCGCAGAGTATGCCGGTGTCTCTTATCAGACCGTTTCCCGCGTGGTGAACCAGG
CCAGCCACGTTTCTGCGAAAACGCGGGAAAAAGTGGAAGCGGCGATGGCGGAGCTGAATTACATTCCCAA
CCGCGTGGCACAACAACTGGCGGGCAAACAGTCGTTGCTGATTGGCGTTGCCACCTCCAGTCTGGCCCTG
CACGCGCCGTCGCAAATTGTCGCGGCGATTAAATCTCGCGCCGATCAACTGGGTGCCAGCGTGGTGGTGT
CGATGGTAGAACGAAGCGGCGTCGAAGCCTGTAAAGCGGCGGTGCACAATCTTCTCGCGCAACGCGTCAG
TGGGCTGATCATTAACTATCCGCTGGATGACCAGGATGCCATTGCTGTGGAAGCTGCCTGCACTAATGTT
CCGGCGTTATTTCTTGATGTCTCTGACCAGACACCCATCAACAGTATTATTTTCTCCCATGAAGACGGTA
CGCGACTGGGCGTGGAGCATCTGGTCGCATTGGGTCACCAGCAAATCGCGCTGTTAGCGGGCCCATTAAG
TTCTGTCTCGGCGCGTCTGCGTCTGGCTGGCTGGCATAAATATCTCACTCGCAATCAAATTCAGCCGATA
GCGGAACGGGAAGGCGACTGGAGTGCCATGTCCGGTTTTCAACAAACCATGCAAATGCTGAATGAGGGCA
TCGTTCCCACTGCGATGCTGGTTGCCAACGATCAGATGGCGCTGGGCGCAATGCGCGCCATTACCGAGTC
CGGGCTGCGCGTTGGTGCGGATATCTCGGTAGTGGGATACGACGATACCGAAGACAGCTCATGTTATATC
CCGCCGTTAACCACCATCAAACAGGATTTTCGCCTGCTGGGGCAAACCAGCGTGGACCGCTTGCTGCAAC
TCTCTCAGGGCCAGGCGGTGAAGGGCAATCAGCTGTTGCCCGTCTCACTGGTGAAAAGAAAAACCACCCT
GGCGCCCAATACGCAAACCGCCTCTCCCCGCGCGTTGGCCGATTCATTAATGCAGCTGGCACGACAGGTT
TCCCGACTGGAAAGCGGGCAGTGAGCGCAACGCAATTAATGTAAGTTAGCGCGAATTGATCTGGTTTGAC
AGCTTATCATCGACTGCACGGTGCACCAATGCTTCTGGCGTCAGGCAGCCATCGGAAGCTGTGGTATGGC
TGTGCAGGTCGTAAATCACTGCATAATTCGTGTCGCTCAAGGCGCACTCCCGTTCTGGATAATGTTTTTT
GCGCCGACATCATAACGGTTCTGGCAAATATTCTGAAATGAGCTGTTGACAATTAATCATCCGGCTCGTA
TAATGTGTGGAATTGTGAGCGGATAACAATTTCACACAGGAAACAGACCATGGCACACCACCACCACCAC
CACGGAAAGTCTTACCCAACTGTGAGTGCTGATTACCAGGACGCCGTTGAGAAGGCGAAGAAGAAGCTCA
GAGGCTTCATCGCTGAGAAGAGATGCGCTCCTCTAATGCTCCGTTTGGCATTCCACTCTGCTGGAACCTT
TGACAAGGGCACGAAGACCGGTGGACCCTTCGGAACCATCAAGCACCCTGCCGAACTGGCTCACAGCGCT
AACAACGGTCTTGACATCGCTGTTAGGCTTTTGGAGCCACTCAAGGCGGAGTTCCCTATTTTGAGCTACG
CCGATTTCTACCAGTTGGCTGGCGTTGTTGCCGTTGAGGTCACGGGTGGACCTAAGGTTCCATTCCACCC
TGGAAGAGAGGACAAGCCTGAGCCACCACCAGAGGGTCGCTTGCCCGATCCCACTAAGGGTTCTGACCAT
TTGAGAGATGTGTTTGGCAAAGCTATGGGGCTTACTGACCAAGATATCGTTGCTCTATCTGGGGGTCACA
CTATTGGAGCTGCACACAAGGAGCGTTCTGGATTTGAGGGTCCCTGGACCTCTAATCCTCTTATTTTCGA
CAACTCATACTTCACGGAGTTGTTGAGTGGTGAGAAGGAAGGTCTCCTTCAGCTACCTTCTGACAAGGCT
CTTTTGTCTGACCCTGTATTCCGCCCTCTCGTTGACAAATATGCAGCGGACGAAGATGCCTTCTTTGCTG
ATTACGCTGAGGCTCACCAAAAGCTTTCCGAGCTTGGGTTTGCTGATGCCTAAGATCCGCTAGAGTCGAC
CTGCAGGCAAGCTTGGCTGTTTTGGCGGATGAGAGAAGATTTTCAGCCTGATACAGATTAAATCAGAACG
CAGAAGCGGTCTGATAAAACAGAATTTGCCTGGCGGCAGTAGCGCGGTGGTCCCACCTGACCCCATGCCG
AACTCAGAAGTGAAACGCCGTAGCGCCGATGGTAGTGTGGGGTCTCCCCATGCGAGAGTAGGGAACTGCC
AGGCATCAAATAAAACGAAAGGCTCAGTCGAAAGACTGGGCCTTTCGTTTTATCTGTTGTTTGTCGGTGA
ACGCTCTCCTGAGTAGGACAAATCCGCCGGGAGCGGATTTGAACGTTGCGAAGCAACGGCCCGGAGGGTG
GCGGGCAGGACGCCCGCCATAAACTGCCAGGCATCAAATTAAGCAGAAGGCCATCCTGACGGATGGCCTT
TTTGCGTTTCTACAAACTCT
Features (pLannotate 1.2.2; 17 found; start..end, strand, type, name):
      1..92      +  promoter       AmpR promoter: bla
     93..953     +  CDS            AmpR: β-lactamase; bla; confers resistance to ampicillin, carbenicillin, and related antibiotics
   1124..1712    +  rep_origin     ori: high-copy-number ColE1/pMB1/pBR322/pUC origin of replication
   1898..2038    -  misc_feature   bom: basis of mobility region from pBR322
   2140..2180    -  CDS            rop (fragment): Rop protein, which maintains plasmids at low copy number; rop
   2224..2301    +  promoter       lacIq promoter: lacI (mutant); In the lacIq allele, a single base change in the promoter boosts expression of the lacI gene about 10-fold.
   2302..3384    +  CDS            lacI: lac repressor; lacI; The lac repressor binds to the lac operator to inhibit transcription in E. coli. This inhibition can be relieved by adding lactose or isopropyl-β-D-thiogalactopyranoside (IPTG).
   3426..3443    +  promoter       tet promoter (fragment): E. coli promoter for tetracycline efflux protein gene
   3439..3540    -  CDS            yciV (fragment): RNAAM_ECOLI - Also known as trpH From Escherichia coli (strain K12).
   3616..3645    +  promoter       trc promoter: strong E. coli promoter; hybrid between the trp and lac UV5 promoters
   3653..3669    +  protein_bind   lac operator: The lac repressor binds to the lac operator to inhibit transcription in E. coli. This inhibition can be relieved by adding lactose or isopropyl-β-D-thiogalactopyranoside (IPTG). lac repressor encoded by lacI
   3696..3713    +  CDS            9xHis (fragment): 9xHis affinity tag
   3714..4460    +  CDS            APEX2: soybean ascorbate peroxidase, engineered to serve as a monomeric tag for electron microscopy and live-cell proteomics (Lam et al., 2015) more active than the original APEX due to the A134P mutation
   4464..4489    +  misc_feature   MCS (fragment): pUC18/19 multiple cloning site
   4578..4693    +  ncRNA          5S rRNA: Accession: RF00001 - 5S ribosomal RNA
   4697..4783    +  terminator     rrnB T1 terminator: Escherichia coli rrnB; transcription terminator T1 from the E. coli rrnB gene
   4875..4902    +  terminator     rrnB T2 terminator: transcription terminator T2 from the E. coli rrnB gene
