[The description below was written by a language model from this plasmid's Addgene catalogue record and pLannotate feature annotations shown in this document.]
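Description:
pTRC-APEX2 is a bacterial expression plasmid built on the pTRC backbone for producing cytosolic APEX2 in E. coli. It replicates from a ColE1/pMB1-type origin accompanied by the pBR322 bom region and only a remnant of the rop gene, and it is selected with ampicillin through a β-lactamase cassette driven by its own promoter. The catalogue lists copy number as unknown. The size fields in the catalogue entry (a backbone of about 2.3 kb and a total of about 1.5 kb) are inconsistent with each other and with the full sequence record, which is about 4.9 kb. The annotated features account well for that larger figure.

The payload is APEX2, an engineered soybean ascorbate peroxidase that carries the A134P substitution relative to the original APEX, which makes it more active. It was developed as a monomeric genetic tag for electron microscopy contrast and for proximity labeling in proteomics. The coding sequence is fused at its N terminus to a His6 tag for affinity purification; the annotation software labels this stretch as a fragment of a longer histidine tag, and its 18-nt length matches six histidines. Transcription comes from the strong hybrid trp/lac trc promoter followed by a lac operator. The plasmid also carries lacI under the lacIq promoter, so expression is repressed until IPTG is added. Downstream of the insert are a residual multiple cloning site fragment, the 5S rRNA segment and the rrnB T1 and T2 terminators, which stop transcription from running into the rest of the plasmid. The construct is suited to inducible production and purification of recombinant, heme-containing APEX2 enzyme.
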