Addgene plasmid #72558: pTRC-APEX2
Purpose: Expression of cytosolic APEX2 in bacteria
Depositing lab: Alice Ting. Depositing organization: Massachusetts Institute of Technology. Publication: Directed evolution of APEX2 for electron microscopy and proximity labeling. Lam SS, Martell JD, Kamer KJ, Deerinck TJ, Ellisman MH, Mootha VK, Ting AY. Nat Methods. 2014 Nov 24. doi: 10.1038/nmeth.3179. PubMed 25419960.
Backbone
  Vector backbone: pTRC
  Backbone size w/o insert (bp): 2282
  Total vector size (bp): 1509
  Vector type: Bacterial Expression
Growth in bacteria
  Bacterial resistance: Ampicillin, 100 μg/mL
  Growth temperature: 37°C
  Growth strain: DH5alpha
  Growth instructions: For expression and purification from bacterial cells, it is recommended to supplement cultures with 1 mM 5-aminolevulinic acid after induction with IPTG, with subsequent growth at room temperature to promote higher heme incorporation.
  Copy number: Unknown
Gene/Insert
  Gene/Insert name: APEX2
  Species: Soybean
  Mutation: A134P relative to APEX
  Tag / fusion protein: His6 (N terminal on insert)
  Cloning method: Unknown
  Sequencing primers: 5′ AGCTGTTGACAATTAATCATCC
Terms and licenses: Academic/Nonprofit Terms; Industry Terms: Not Available to Industry
How to cite: pTRC-APEX2 was a gift from Alice Ting (Addgene plasmid # 72558 ; http://n2t.net/addgene:72558 ; RRID:Addgene_72558)
