>Addgene plasmid #72558 | pTRC-APEX2 | depositor partial sequence | sequence record 132531 | Partial sequence from depositor
AACCATGCAAATGCTGAATGAGGGCATCGTTCCCACTGCGATGCTGGTTGCCAACGATCAGATGGCGCTG
GGCGCAATGCGCGCCATTACCGAGTCCGGGCTGCGCGTTGGTGCGGATATCTCGGTAGTGGGATACGACG
ATACCGAAGACAGCTCATGTTATATCCCGCCGTTAACCACCATCAAACAGGATTTTCGCCTGCTGGGGCA
AACCAGCGTGGACCGCTTGCTGCAACTCTCTCAGGGCCAGGCGGTGAAGGGCAATCAGCTGTTGCCCGTC
TCACTGGTGAAAAGAAAAACCACCCTGGCGCCCAATACGCAAACCGCCTCTCCCCGCGCGTTGGCCGATT
CATTAATGCAGCTGGCACGACAGGTTTCCCGACTGGAAAGCGGGCAGTGAGCGCAACGCAATTAATGTAA
GTTAGCGCGAATTGATCTGGTTTGACAGCTTATCATCGACTGCACGGTGCACCAATGCTTCTGGCGTCAG
GCAGCCATCGGAAGCTGTGGTATGGCTGTGCAGGTCGTAAATCACTGCATAATTCGTGTCGCTCAAGGCG
CACTCCCGTTCTGGATAATGTTTTTTGCGCCGACATCATAACGGTTCTGGCAAATATTCTGAAATGAGCT
GTTGACAATTAATCATCCGGCTCGTATAATGTGTGGAATTGTGAGCGGATAACAATTTCACACAGGAAAC
AGACCATGGCACACCACCACCACCACCACGGAAAGTCTTACCCAACTGTGAGTGCTGATTACCAGGACGC
CGTTGAGAAGGCGAAGAAGAAGCTCAGAGGCTTCATCGCTGAGAAGAGATGCGCTCCTCTAATGCTCCGT
TTGGCATTCCACTCTGCTGGAACCTTTGACAAGGGCACGAAGACCGGTGGACCCTTCGGAACCATCAAGC
ACCCTGCCGAACTGGCTCACAGCGCTAACAACGGTCTTGACATCGCTGTTAGGCTTTTGGAGCCACTCAA
GGCGGAGTTCCCTATTTTGAGCTACGCCGATTTCTACCAGTTGGCTGGCGTTGTTGCCGTTGAGGTCACG
GGTGGACCTAAGGTTCCATTCCACCCTGGAAGAGAGGACAAGCCTGAGCCACCACCAGAGGGTCGCTTGC
CCGATCCCACTAAGGGTTCTGACCATTTGAGAGATGTGTTTGGCAAAGCTATGGGGCTTACTGACCAAGA
TATCGTTGCTCTATCTGGGGGTCACACTATTGGAGCTGCACACAAGGAGCGTTCTGGATTTGAGGGTCCC
TGGACCTCTAATCCTCTTATTTTCGACAACTCATACTTCACGGAGTTGTTGAGTGGTGAGAAGGAAGGTC
TCCTTCAGCTACCTTCTGACAAGGCTCTTTTGTCTGACCCTGTATTCCGCCCTCTCGTTGACAAATATGC
AGCGGACGAAGATGCCTTCTTTGCTGATTACGCTGAGGCTCACCAAAAGCTTTCCGAGCTTGGGTTTGCT
GATGCCTAAGATCCGCTAGAGTCGACCTGCAGGCAAGCTTGGCTGTTTTGGCGGATGAGAGAAGATTTTC
AGCCTGATACAGATTAAATCAGAACGCAGAAGCGGTCTGATAAAACAGAATTTGCCTGGCGGCAGTAGCG
CGGTGGTCCCACCTGACCCCATGCCGAACTCAGAAGTGAAACGCCGTAGCGCCGATGGTAGTGTGGGGTC
TCCCCATGCGAGAGTAGGGAACTGCCAGGCATCAAATAAAACGAAAGGCTCAGTCGAAAGACTGGGCCTT
TCGTTTTATCTGTTGTTTGTCGGTGAACGCTCTCCTGAGTAGGACAAATCCGCCGGGAGCGGATTTGAAC
GTTGCGAAGCAACGGCCCGGAGGGTGGCGGGCAGGACGCCCGCCATAAACTGCCAGGCATCAAATTAAGC
AGAAGGCCATCCTGACGGATGGCCTTTTTGCGTTTCTACAAACTCTTTTGTTTATTTTTCTAAATACATT
CAAATATGTATCCGCTCATGAGACAATAACCCTGATAAATGCTTCAATAATATTGAAAAAGGAAGAGTAT
GAGTATTCAACATTTCCGTGTCGCCCTTATTCCCTTTTTTGCGGCATTTTGCCTTCCTGTTTTTGCTCAC
CCAGAAACGCTGGTGAAAGTAAAAGATGCTGAAGATCAGTTGGGTGCACGAGTGGGTTACATCGAACTGG
ATCTCAACAGCGGTAAGATCCTTGAGAGTTTTCGCCCCGAAGAACGTTTTCCAATGATGAGCACTTTTAA
AGTTCTGCTATGTGGCGCGGTATTATCCCGTGTTGACGCCTG
