>Addgene plasmid #72558 | pTRC-APEX2 | addgene partial sequence | sequence record 145719 | pEXT20-F2 5'-GCATAATTCGTGTCGC-3'
TTTTGCGCCGACATCATAACGGTTCTGGCAAATATTCTGAAATGAGCTGTTGACAATTAATCATCCGGCT
CGTATAATGTGTGGAATTGTGAGCGGATAACAATTTCACACAGGAAACAGACCATGGCACACCACCACCA
CCACCACGGAAAGTCTTACCCAACTGTGAGTGCTGATTACCAGGACGCCGTTGAGAAGGCGAAGAAGAAG
CTCAGAGGCTTCATCGCTGAGAAGAGATGCGCTCCTCTAATGCTCCGTTTGGCATTCCACTCTGCTGGAA
CCTTTGACAAGGGCACGAAGACCGGTGGACCCTTCGGAACCATCAAGCACCCTGCCGAACTGGCTCACAG
CGCTAACAACGGTCTTGACATCGCTGTTAGGCTTTTGGAGCCACTCAAGGCGGAGTTCCCTATTTTGAGC
TACGCCGATTTCTACCAGTTGGCTGGCGTTGTTGCCGTTGAGGTCACGGGTGGACCTAAGGTTCCATTCC
ACCCTGGAAGAGAGGACAAGCCTGAGCCACCACCAGAGGGTCGCTTGCCCGATCCCACTAAGGGTTCTGA
CCATTTGAGAGATGTGTTTGGCAAAGCTATGGGGCTTACTGACCAAGATATCGTTGCTCTATCTGGGGGT
CACACTATTGGAGCTGCACACAAGGAGCGTTCTGGATTTGAGGGTCCCTGGACCTCTAATCCTCTTATTT
TCGACAACTCATACTTCACGGAGTTGTTGAGTGGTGAGAAGGAAGGTCTCCTTCAGCTACCTTCTGACAA
GGCTCTTTTGTCTGACCCTGTATTCCGCCCTCTCGTTGACAAATATGCAGCGGACGAAGATGCCTTCTTT
GCTGATTACGCTGAGGCTCACCAAAAGCTTTCCGAGCTTGGGTTTGCTGATGCCTAAGATCCGCTAGAGT
CGACCTGCAGGCAAGCTTGGCTGTTTTGGCGGATGAGAGAAGATTTTCAGCCTGATACAGATTAAATCAG
AACGCAGAAGCGGTCTGATAAAACAGAATTTGCCTGGCGGCAGTAGCGCGGTGGTCCCACCTGACCCCAT
GCCGAACTCAGAAGTGAAACGCCGTA
