>Addgene plasmid #72558 | pTRC-APEX2 | addgene partial sequence | sequence record 145720 | pTC14_F1 5'-cctactcaggagagcgttca-3'
AACGAAAGGCCCAGTCTTTCGACTGAGCCTTTCGTTTTATTTGATGCCTGGCAGTTCCCTACTCTCGCAT
GGGGAGACCCCACACTACCATCGGCGCTACGGCGTTTCACTTCTGAGTTCGGCATGGGGTCAGGTGGGAC
CACCGCGCTACTGCCGCCAGGCAAATTCTGTTTTATCAGACCGCTTCTGCGTTCTGATTTAATCTGTATC
AGGCTGAAAATCTTCTCTCATCCGCCAAAACAGCCAAGCTTGCCTGCAGGTCGACTCTAGCGGATCTTAG
GCATCAGCAAACCCAAGCTCGGAAAGCTTTTGGTGAGCCTCAGCGTAATCAGCAAAGAAGGCATCTTCGT
CCGCTGCATATTTGTCAACGAGAGGGCGGAATACAGGGTCAGACAAAAGAGCCTTGTCAGAAGGTAGCTG
AAGGAGACCTTCCTTCTCACCACTCAACAACTCCGTGAAGTATGAGTTGTCGAAAATAAGAGGATTAGAG
GTCCAGGGACCCTCAAATCCAGAACGCTCCTTGTGTGCAGCTCCAATAGTGTGACCCCCAGATAGAGCAA
CGATATCTTGGTCAGTAAGCCCCATAGCTTTGCCAAACACATCTCTCAAATGGTCAGAACCCTTAGTGGG
ATCGGGCAAGCGACCCTCTGGTGGTGGCTCAGGCTTGTCCTCTCTTCCAGGGTGGAATGGAACCTTAGGT
CCACCCGTGACCTCAACGGCAACAACGCCAGCCAACTGGTAGAAATCGGCGTAGCTCAAAATAGGGAACT
CCGCCTTGAGTGGCTCCAAAAGCCTAACAGCGATGTCAAGACCGTTGTTAGCGCTGTGAGCCAGTTCGGC
AGGGTGCTTGATGGTTCCGAAGGGTCCACCGGTCTTCGTGCCCTTGTCAAAGGTTCCAGCAGAGTGGAAT
GCCAAACGGAGCATTAGAGGAGCGCATCTCTTCTCAGCGATGAAGCCTCTGAGCTTCTTCTTCGCCTTCT
CAACGGCGTCCTGGTAATCAGCACTCACAGTTGGGTAAGACTTTCC
