>Addgene plasmid #72558 | pTRC-APEX2 | addgene partial sequence | sequence record 146226 | pRcoM1bs-R 5'-GAGAGGCGGTTTGCGTATT-3'
TTTTCTTTTCACCAGTGAGACGGGCAACAGCTGATTGCCCTTCACCGCCTGGCCCTGAGAGAGTTGCAGC
AAGCGGTCCACGCTGGTTTGCCCCAGCAGGCGAAAATCCTGTTTGATGGTGGTTAACGGCGGGATATAAC
ATGAGCTGTCTTCGGTATCGTCGTATCCCACTACCGAGATATCCGCACCAACGCGCAGCCCGGACTCGGT
AATGGCGCGCATTGCGCCCAGCGCCATCTGATCGTTGGCAACCAGCATCGCAGTGGGAACGATGCCCTCA
TTCAGCATTTGCATGGTTTGTTGAAAACCGGACATGGCACTCCAGTCGCCTTCCCGTTCCGCTATCGGCT
GAATTTGATTGCGAGTGAGATATTTATGCCAGCCAGCCAGACGCAGACGCGCCGAGACAGAACTTAATGG
GCCCGCTAACAGCGCGATTTGCTGGTGACCCAATGCGACCAGATGCTCCACGCCCAGTCGCGTACCGTCT
TCATGGGAGAAAATAATACTGTTGATGGGTGTCTGGTCAGAGACATCAAGAAATAACGCCGGAACATTAG
TGCAGGCAGCTTCCACAGCAATGGCATCCTGGTCATCCAGCGGATAGTTAATGATCAGCCCACTGACGCG
TTGCGCGAGAAGATTGTGCACCGCCGCTTTACAGGCTTCGACGCCGCTTCGTTCTACCATCGACACCACC
ACGCTGGCACCCAGTTGATCGGCGCGAGATTTAATCGCCGCGACAATTTGCGACGGCGCGTGCAGGGCCA
GACTGGAGGTGGCAACGCCAATCAGCAACGACTGTTTGCCCGCCAGTTGTTGTGCCACGCGGTTGGGAAT
GTAATTCAGCTCCGCCATCGCCGCTTCCACTTTTTCCCGCGTTTTCGCAGAAACGTGGCTGGCCTGGTTC
ACCACGCGGGAAACGGTCTGATAAGAGACACCGGCATACTCTGCGACATCGTATAACGTTACTGGTTTCA
CATTCACCACCCTGAATTGACTCTCTTCCGGGCGCTATCATGCCATACCGCGAAAGGTTTTGCACCATTC
GA
