>Addgene plasmid #72558 | pTRC-APEX2 | addgene partial sequence | sequence record 147237 | pCW-SEQ-fwd 5'-ACATCGTATAACGTTACTGG-3'
CCTGAATTGACTCTCTTCCGGGCGCTATCATGCCATACCGCGAAAGGTTTTGCACCATTCGATGGTGTCA
ACGTAAATGCATGCCGCTTCGCCTTCGCGCGCGAATTGATCTGCTGCCTCGCGCGTTTCGGTGATGACGG
TGAAAACCTCTGACACATGCAGCTCCCGGAGACGGTCACAGCTTGTCTGTAAGCGGATGCCGGGAGCAGA
CAAGCCCGTCAGGGCGCGTCAGCGGGTGTTGGCGGGTGTCGGGGCGCAGCCATGACCCAGTCACGTAGCG
ATAGCGGAGTGTATACTGGCTTAACTATGCGGCATCAGAGCAGATTGTACTGAGAGTGCACCATATGCGG
TGTGAAATACCGCACAGATGCGTAAGGAGAAAATACCGCATCAGGCGCTCTTCCGCTTCCTCGCTCACTG
ACTCGCTGCGCTCGGTCGTTCGGCTGCGGCGAGCGGTATCAGCTCACTCAAAGGCGGTAATACGGTTATC
CACAGAATCAGGGGATAACGCAGGAAAGAACATGTGAGCAAAAGGCCAGCAAAAGGCCAGGAACCGTAAA
AAGGCCGCGTTGCTGGCGTTTTTCCATAGGCTCCGCCCCCCTGACGAGCATCACAAAAATCGACGCTCAA
GTCAGAGGTGGCGAAACCCGACAGGACTATAAAGATACCAGGCGTTTCCCCCTGGAAGCTCCCTCGTGCG
CTCTCCTGTTCCGACCCTGCCGCTTACCGGATACCTGTCCGCCTTTCTCCCTTCGGGAAGCGTGGCGCTT
TCTCATAGCTCACGCTGTAGGTATCTCAGTTCGGTGTAGGTCGTTCGCTCCAAGCTGGGCTGTGTGCACG
AACCCCCCGTTCAGCCCGACCGCTGCGCCTTATCCGGTAACTATCGTCTTGAGTCCAACCCGGTAAGACA
CGACTTATCGCCACTGGCAGCAGCCACTGGTAACAGGATTAGCAGAGCGAGGTATGTAGGCGGTGCTACA
GAGTTCTTGAAGTGG
